>Addgene plasmid #64512 | pHAGE-TO-nls-st1dCas9-3nls-3XTagBFP2 | depositor full sequence | sequence record 108533 | pHAGE-TO-nls-st1dCas9-3nls-3XTagBFP2 sequence 12284 bps
TGGAAGGGCTAATTCACTCCCAAAGAAGACAAGATATCCTTGATCTGTGGATCTACCACACACAAGGCTA
CTTCCCTGATTAGCAGAACTACACACCAGGGCCAGGGGTCAGATATCCACTGACCTTTGGATGGTGCTAC
AAGCTAGTACCAGTTGAGCCAGATAAGGTAGAAGAGGCCAATAAAGGAGAGAACACCAGCTTGTTACACC
CTGTGAGCCTGCATGGGATGGATGACCCGGAGAGAGAAGTGTTAGAGTGGAGGTTTGACAGCCGCCTAGC
ATTTCATCACGTGGCCCGAGAGCTGCATCCGGAGTACTTCAAGAACTGCTGATATCGAGCTTGCTACAAG
GGACTTTCCGCTGGGGACTTTCCAGGGAGGCGTGGCCTGGGCGGGACTGGGGAGTGGCGAGCCCTCAGAT
CCTGCATATAAGCAGCTGCTTTTTGCCTGTACTGGGTCTCTCTGGTTAGACCAGATCTGAGCCTGGGAGC
TCTCTGGCTAACTAGGGAACCCACTGCTTAAGCCTCAATAAAGCTTGCCTTGAGTGCTTCAAGTAGTGTG
TGCCCGTCTGTTGTGTGACTCTGGTAACTAGAGATCCCTCAGACCCTTTTAGTCAGTGTGGAAAATCTCT
AGCAGTGGCGCCCGAACAGGGACTTGAAAGCGAAAGGGAAACCAGAGGAGCTCTCTCGACGCAGGACTCG
GCTTGCTGAAGCGCGCACGGCAAGAGGCGAGGGGCGGCGACTGGTGAGTACGCCAAAAATTTTGACTAGC
GGAGGCTAGAAGGAGAGAGATGGGTGCGAGAGCGTCAGTATTAAGCGGGGGAGAATTAGATCGCGATGGG
AAAAAATTCGGTTAAGGCCAGGGGGAAAGAAAAAATATAAATTAAAACATATAGTATGGGCAAGCAGGGA
GCTAGAACGATTCGCAGTTAATCCTGGCCTGTTAGAAACATCAGAAGGCTGTAGACAAATACTGGGACAG
CTACAACCATCCCTTCAGACAGGATCAGAAGAACTTAGATCATTATATAATACAGTAGCAACCCTCTATT
GTGTGCATCAAAGGATAGAGATAAAAGACACCAAGGAAGCTTTAGACAAGATAGAGGAAGAGCAAAACAA
AAGTAAGACCACCGCACAGCAAGCGGCCGGCCGCTGATCTTCAGACCTGGAGGAGGAGATATGAGGGACA
ATTGGAGAAGTGAATTATATAAATATAAAGTAGTAAAAATTGAACCATTAGGAGTAGCACCCACCAAGGC
AAAGAGAAGAGTGGTGCAGAGAGAAAAAAGAGCAGTGGGAATAGGAGCTTTGTTCCTTGGGTTCTTGGGA
GCAGCAGGAAGCACTATGGGCGCAGCGTCAATGACGCTGACGGTACAGGCCAGACAATTATTGTCTGGTA
TAGTGCAGCAGCAGAACAATTTGCTGAGGGCTATTGAGGCGCAACAGCATCTGTTGCAACTCACAGTCTG
GGGCATCAAGCAGCTCCAGGCAAGAATCCTGGCTGTGGAAAGATACCTAAAGGATCAACAGCTCCTGGGG
ATTTGGGGTTGCTCTGGAAAACTCATTTGCACCACTGCTGTGCCTTGGAATGCTAGTTGGAGTAATAAAT
CTCTGGAACAGATTTGGAATCACACGACCTGGATGGAGTGGGACAGAGAAATTAACAATTACACAAGCTT
AATACACTCCTTAATTGAAGAATCGCAAAACCAGCAAGAAAAGAATGAACAAGAATTATTGGAATTAGAT
AAATGGGCAAGTTTGTGGAATTGGTTTAACATAACAAATTGGCTGTGGTATATAAAATTATTCATAATGA
TAGTAGGAGGCTTGGTAGGTTTAAGAATAGTTTTTGCTGTACTTTCTATAGTGAATAGAGTTAGGCAGGG
ATATTCACCATTATCGTTTCAGACCCACCTCCCAACCCCGAGGGGACCCGACAGGCCCGAAGGAATAGAA
GAAGAAGGTGGAGAGAGAGACAGAGACAGATCCATTCGATTAGTGAACGGATCTCGACGGTATCGCCGAA
TTGACAAATGGCAGTATTCATCCACAATTTTAAAAGAAAAGGGGGGATTGGGGGGTACAGTGCAGGGGAA
AGAATAGTAGACATAATAGCAACAGACATACAAACTAAAGAATTACAAAAACAAATTACAAAAATTCAAA
ATTTTCGGGTTTATTACAGGGACAGCAGAGATCCAGTTTGGACTAGCGATGCTAGCTGATGCGGGCCCTA
GTTATTAATAGTAATCAATTACGGGGTCATTAGTTCATAGCCCATATATGGAGTTCCGCGTTACATAACT
TACGGTAAATGGCCCGCCTGGCTGACCGCCCAACGACCCCCGCCCATTGACGTCAATAATGACGTATGTT
CCCATAGTAACGCCAATAGGGACTTTCCATTGACGTCAATGGGTGGAGTATTTACGGTAAACTGCCCACT
TGGCAGTACATCAAGTGTATCATATGCCAAGTACGCCCCCTATTGACGTCAATGACGGTAAATGGCCCGC
CTGGCATTATGCCCAGTACATGACCTTATGGGACTTTCCTACTTGGCAGTACATCTACGTATTAGTCATC
GCTATTACCATGGTGATGCGGTTTTGGCAGTACATCAATGGGCGTGGATAGCGGTTTGACTCACGGGGAT
TTCCAAGTCTCCACCCCATTGACGTCAATGGGAGTTTGTTTTGGCACCAAAATCAACGGGACTTTCCAAA
ATGTCGTAACAACTCCGCCCCATTGACGCAAATGGGCGGTAGGCGTGTACGGTGGGAGGTCTATATAAGC
AGAGCTCTCCCTATCAGTGATAGAGATCTCCCTATCAGTGATAGAGATCGTCGACGAGCTCGTTTAGTGA
ACCGTCAGATCGCCTGGAGACGCCATCCACGCTGTTTTGACCTCCATAGAAGACACCGGGACCGATCCAG
CCTACCGGTTAAGGTGAACGCGTGCAGGCTGGCGCCACCATGGCCCCTAAAAAGAAACGCAAGGTCGAAT
TCGGAAGCGACCTGGTGCTGGGCCTGGCCATCGGCATCGGCAGCGTGGGCGTGGGCATCCTGAACAAGGT
GACCGGCGAGATCATCCACAAGAACAGTCGCATCTTCCCTGCTGCTCAGGCTGAGAACAACCTGGTGCGC
CGCACCAACCGCCAGGGTCGCCGGCTTGCTCGCCGCAAGAAGCACCGGCGCGTGCGCCTGAACCGCCTGT
TCGAGGAGAGCGGCCTGATCACCGACTTCACCAAGATCAGCATCAACCTGAACCCCTACCAGCTGCGCGT
GAAGGGCCTGACCGACGAGCTGAGCAACGAGGAGCTGTTCATCGCCCTGAAGAACATGGTGAAGCACCGC
GGCATCAGCTACCTGGACGACGCCAGCGACGACGGCAACAGCAGCGTGGGCGACTACGCCCAGATCGTGA
AGGAGAACAGCAAGCAGCTGGAGACCAAGACCCCCGGCCAGATCCAGCTGGAGCGCTACCAGACCTACGG
CCAGCTGCGCGGCGACTTCACCGTGGAGAAGGACGGCAAGAAGCACCGCCTGATCAACGTGTTCCCCACC
AGCGCCTACCGCAGCGAGGCCCTGCGCATCCTGCAGACCCAGCAGGAGTTCAACCCCCAGATCACCGACG
AGTTCATCAACCGCTACCTGGAGATCCTGACCGGCAAGCGCAAGTACTACCACGGCCCCGGCAACGAGAA
GAGCCGCACCGACTACGGCCGCTACCGCACCAGCGGCGAGACCCTGGACAACATCTTCGGCATCCTGATC
GGCAAGTGCACCTTCTACCCCGACGAGTTCCGCGCCGCCAAGGCCAGCTACACCGCCCAGGAGTTCAACC
TGCTGAACGACCTGAACAACCTGACCGTGCCCACCGAGACCAAGAAGCTGAGCAAGGAGCAGAAGAACCA
GATCATCAACTACGTGAAGAACGAGAAGGCCATGGGCCCCGCCAAGCTGTTCAAGTACATCGCCAAGCTG
CTGAGCTGCGACGTGGCCGACATCAAGGGCTACCGCATCGACAAGAGCGGCAAGGCCGAGATCCACACCT
TCGAGGCCTACCGCAAGATGAAGACCCTGGAGACCCTGGACATCGAGCAGATGGACCGCGAGACCCTGGA
CAAGCTGGCCTACGTGCTGACCCTGAACACCGAGCGCGAGGGCATCCAGGAGGCCCTGGAGCACGAGTTC
GCCGACGGCAGCTTCAGCCAGAAGCAGGTGGACGAGCTGGTGCAGTTCCGCAAGGCCAACAGCAGCATCT
TCGGCAAGGGCTGGCACAACTTCAGCGTGAAGCTGATGATGGAGCTGATCCCCGAGCTGTACGAGACCAG
CGAGGAGCAGATGACCATCCTGACCCGCCTGGGCAAGCAGAAGACCACCAGCAGCAGCAACAAGACCAAG
TACATCGACGAGAAGCTGCTGACCGAGGAGATCTACAACCCCGTGGTGGCCAAGAGCGTGCGCCAGGCCA
TCAAGATCGTGAACGCCGCCATCAAGGAGTACGGCGACTTCGACAACATCGTGATCGAGATGGCCCGCGA
GACCAACGAGGACGACGAGAAGAAGGCCATCCAGAAGATCCAGAAGGCCAACAAGGACGAGAAGGACGCC
GCCATGCTGAAGGCCGCCAACCAGTACAACGGCAAGGCCGAGCTGCCCCACAGCGTGTTCCACGGCCACA
AGCAGCTGGCCACCAAGATCCGCCTGTGGCACCAGCAGGGCGAGCGCTGCCTGTACACCGGCAAGACCAT
CAGCATCCACGACCTGATCAACAACAGCAACCAGTTCGAGGTGGCTGCCATCCTGCCCCTGAGCATCACC
TTCGACGACAGCCTGGCCAACAAGGTGCTGGTGTACGCCACCGCCGCTCAGGAGAAGGGCCAGCGCACCC
CCTACCAGGCCCTGGACAGCATGGACGACGCCTGGAGCTTCCGCGAGCTGAAGGCCTTCGTGCGCGAGAG
CAAGACCCTGAGCAACAAGAAGAAGGAGTACCTGCTGACCGAGGAGGACATCAGCAAGTTCGACGTGCGC
AAGAAGTTCATCGAGCGCAACCTGGTGGACACCCGCTACGCCAGCCGCGTGGTGCTGAACGCCCTGCAGG
AGCACTTCCGCGCCCACAAGATCGACACCAAGGTGAGCGTGGTGCGCGGCCAGTTCACCAGCCAGCTGCG
CCGCCACTGGGGCATCGAGAAGACCCGCGACACCTACCACCACCACGCCGTGGACGCCCTGATCATTGCG
GCTTCTAGCCAGCTGAACCTGTGGAAGAAGCAGAAGAACACCCTGGTGAGCTACAGCGAGGACCAGCTGC
TGGACATCGAGACCGGCGAGCTGATCAGCGACGACGAGTACAAGGAGAGCGTGTTCAAGGCCCCCTACCA
GCACTTCGTGGACACCCTGAAGAGCAAGGAGTTCGAGGACAGCATCCTGTTCAGCTACCAGGTGGACAGC
AAGTTCAACCGCAAGATCAGCGACGCCACCATCTACGCCACCCGCCAGGCCAAGGTGGGCAAGGACAAGG
CCGACGAGACCTACGTGCTGGGCAAGATCAAGGACATCTACACCCAGGACGGCTACGACGCCTTCATGAA
GATCTACAAGAAGGACAAGAGCAAGTTCCTGATGTACCGCCACGACCCCCAGACCTTCGAGAAGGTGATC
GAGCCCATCCTGGAGAACTACCCCAACAAGCAGATCAACGATAAAGGCAAGGAGGTGCCCTGCAACCCCT
TCCTGAAGTACAAGGAGGAGCACGGCTACATCCGCAAGTACAGCAAGAAGGGCAACGGCCCCGAGATCAA
GAGCCTGAAGTACTACGACAGCAAGCTGGGCAACCACATCGACATCACCCCCAAGGACAGCAACAACAAG
GTGGTGCTGCAGAGCGTGAGCCCCTGGCGCGCCGACGTGTACTTCAACAAGACCACCGGCAAGTACGAGA
TCCTGGGCCTGAAGTACGCCGACCTGCAGTTTGATAAGGGCACCGGCACCTACAAGATCAGCCAGGAGAA
GTACAACGACATCAAGAAGAAGGAGGGCGTGGACAGCGACAGCGAGTTCAAGTTCACCCTGTACAAGAAC
GACCTTCTGCTGGTGAAGGACACCGAGACCAAGGAGCAACAGCTGTTCCGCTTCCTGAGCCGCACCATGC
CCAAGCAGAAGCACTACGTGGAGCTGAAGCCCTACGACAAGCAGAAGTTCGAGGGCGGCGAGGCCCTGAT
CAAGGTGCTGGGCAACGTGGCCAACAGCGGCCAGTGCAAGAAGGGCCTGGGCAAGAGCAACATCAGCATC
TACAAGGTGCGCACCGACGTGCTGGGCAACCAGCACATCATCAAGAACGAGGGCGACAAGCCCAAGCTGG
ACTTCGGCTCTACTAGTGGCCCCAAGAAGAAGAGGAAGGTAGGAAGTGGAAGCCCAAAGAAAAAGCGGAA
AGTGGGCTCACCGAAAAAGAAGCGTAAGGTTGGATCCGGAAGTATGGTGTCTAAGGGCGAAGAGCTGATT
AAGGAGAACATGCACATGAAGCTGTACATGGAGGGCACCGTGGACAACCATCACTTCAAGTGCACATCCG
AGGGCGAAGGCAAGCCCTACGAGGGCACCCAGACCATGAGAATCAAGGTGGTCGAGGGCGGCCCTCTCCC
CTTCGCCTTCGACATCCTGGCTACTAGCTTCCTCTACGGCAGCAAGACCTTCATCAACCACACCCAGGGC
ATCCCCGACTTCTTCAAGCAGTCCTTCCCTGAGGGCTTCACATGGGAGAGAGTCACCACATACGAAGACG
GGGGCGTGCTGACCGCTACCCAGGACACCAGCCTCCAGGACGGCTGCCTCATCTACAACGTCAAGATCAG
AGGGGTGAACTTCACATCCAACGGCCCTGTGATGCAGAAGAAAACACTCGGCTGGGAGGCCTTCACCGAG
ACGCTGTACCCCGCTGACGGCGGCCTGGAAGGCAGAAACGACATGGCCCTGAAGCTCGTGGGCGGGAGCC
ATCTGATCGCAAACGCCAAGACCACATATAGATCCAAGAAACCCGCTAAGAACCTCAAGATGCCTGGCGT
CTACTATGTGGACTACAGACTGGAAAGAATCAAGGAGGCCAACAACGAAACCTACGTCGAGCAGCACGAG
GTGGCAGTGGCCAGATACTGCGACCTCCCTAGCAAACTGGGGCACAAGCTTAATTCTGGCGGCCGCTCTG
GCATGGTGTCTAAGGGCGAAGAGCTGATTAAGGAGAACATGCACATGAAGCTGTACATGGAGGGCACCGT
GGACAACCATCACTTCAAGTGCACATCCGAGGGCGAAGGCAAGCCCTACGAGGGCACCCAGACCATGAGA
ATCAAGGTGGTCGAGGGCGGCCCTCTCCCCTTCGCCTTCGACATCCTGGCTACTAGCTTCCTCTACGGCA
GCAAGACCTTCATCAACCACACCCAGGGCATCCCCGACTTCTTCAAGCAGTCCTTCCCTGAGGGCTTCAC
ATGGGAGAGAGTCACCACATACGAAGACGGGGGCGTGCTGACCGCTACCCAGGACACCAGCCTCCAGGAC
GGCTGCCTCATCTACAACGTCAAGATCAGAGGGGTGAACTTCACATCCAACGGCCCTGTGATGCAGAAGA
AAACACTCGGCTGGGAGGCCTTCACCGAGACGCTGTACCCCGCTGACGGCGGCCTGGAAGGCAGAAACGA
CATGGCCCTGAAGCTCGTGGGCGGGAGCCATCTGATCGCAAACGCCAAGACCACATATAGATCCAAGAAA
CCCGCTAAGAACCTCAAGATGCCTGGCGTCTACTATGTGGACTACAGACTGGAAAGAATCAAGGAGGCCA
ACAACGAAACCTACGTCGAGCAGCACGAGGTGGCAGTGGCCAGATACTGCGACCTCCCTAGCAAACTGGG
GCACAAGCTTAATGGTAGCATCGATGGTAGCATGGTGTCTAAGGGCGAAGAGCTGATTAAGGAGAACATG
CACATGAAGCTGTACATGGAGGGCACCGTGGACAACCATCACTTCAAGTGCACATCCGAGGGCGAAGGCA
AGCCCTACGAGGGCACCCAGACCATGAGAATCAAGGTGGTCGAGGGCGGCCCTCTCCCCTTCGCCTTCGA
CATCCTGGCTACTAGCTTCCTCTACGGCAGCAAGACCTTCATCAACCACACCCAGGGCATCCCCGACTTC
TTCAAGCAGTCCTTCCCTGAGGGCTTCACATGGGAGAGAGTCACCACATACGAAGACGGGGGCGTGCTGA
CCGCTACCCAGGACACCAGCCTCCAGGACGGCTGCCTCATCTACAACGTCAAGATCAGAGGGGTGAACTT
CACATCCAACGGCCCTGTGATGCAGAAGAAAACACTCGGCTGGGAGGCCTTCACCGAGACGCTGTACCCC
GCTGACGGCGGCCTGGAAGGCAGAAACGACATGGCCCTGAAGCTCGTGGGCGGGAGCCATCTGATCGCAA
ACGCCAAGACCACATATAGATCCAAGAAACCCGCTAAGAACCTCAAGATGCCTGGCGTCTACTATGTGGA
CTACAGACTGGAAAGAATCAAGGAGGCCAACAACGAAACCTACGTCGAGCAGCACGAGGTGGCAGTGGCC
AGATACTGCGACCTCCCTAGCAAACTGGGGCACAAGCTTAATCTCGAGTAGGGTAATCTAGATAATCAAC
CTCTGGATTACAAAATTTGTGAAAGATTGACTGGTATTCTTAACTATGTTGCTCCTTTTACGCTATGTGG
ATACGCTGCTTTAATGCCTTTGTATCATGCTATTGCTTCCCGTATGGCTTTCATTTTCTCCTCCTTGTAT
AAATCCTGGTTGCTGTCTCTTTATGAGGAGTTGTGGCCCGTTGTCAGGCAACGTGGCGTGGTGTGCACTG
TGTTTGCTGACGCAACCCCCACTGGTTGGGGCATTGCCACCACCTGTCAGCTCCTTTCCGGGACTTTCGC
TTTCCCCCTCCCTATTGCCACGGCGGAACTCATCGCCGCCTGCCTTGCCCGCTGCTGGACAGGGGCTCGG
CTGTTGGGCACTGACAATTCCGTGGTGTTGTCGGGGAAATCATCGTCCTTTCCTTGGCTGCTCGCCTGTG
TTGCCACCTGGATTCTGCGCGGGACGTCCTTCTGCTACGTCCCTTCGGCCCTCAATCCAGCGGACCTTCC
TTCCCGCGGCCTGCTGCCGGCTCTGCGGCCTCTTCCGCGTCTTCGCCTTCGCCCTCAGACGAGTCGGATC
TCCCTTTGGGCCGCCTCCCCGCCTGAGATCCTTTAAGACCAATGACTTACAAGGCAGCTGTAGATCTTAG
CCACTTTTTAAAAGAAAAGGGGGGACTGGAAGGGCTAATTCACTCCCAACGAAGACAAGATCTGCTTTTT
GCTTGTACTGGGTCTCTCTGGTTAGACCAGATCTGAGCCTGGGAGCTCTCTGGCTAACTAGGGAACCCAC
TGCTTAAGCCTCAATAAAGCTTGCCTTGAGTGCTTCAAGTAGTGTGTGCCCGTCTGTTGTGTGACTCTGG
TAACTAGAGATCCCTCAGACCCTTTTAGTCAGTGTGGAAAATCTCTAGCAGTAGTAGTTCATGTCATCTT
ATTATTCAGTATTTATAACTTGCAAAGAAATGAATATCAGAGAGTGAGAGGCCCGGGTTAATTAAGGAAA
GGGCTAGATCATTCTTGAAGACGAAAGGGCCTCGTGATACGCCTATTTTTATAGGTTAATGTCATGATAA
TAATGGTTTCTTAGACGTCAGGTGGCACTTTTCGGGGAAATGTGCGCGGAACCCCTATTTGTTTATTTTT
CTAAATACATTCAAATATGTATCCGCTCATGAGACAATAACCCTGATAAATGCTTCAATAATATTGAAAA
AGGAAGAGTATGAGTATTCAACATTTCCGTGTCGCCCTTATTCCCTTTTTTGCGGCATTTTGCCTTCCTG
TTTTTGCTCACCCAGAAACGCTGGTGAAAGTAAAAGATGCTGAAGATCAGTTGGGTGCACGAGTGGGTTA
CATCGAACTGGATCTCAACAGCGGTAAGATCCTTGAGAGTTTTCGCCCCGAAGAACGTTTTCCAATGATG
AGCACTTTTAAAGTTCTGCTATGTGGCGCGGTATTATCCCGTGTTGACGCCGGGCAAGAGCAACTCGGTC
GCCGCATACACTATTCTCAGAATGACTTGGTTGAGTACTCACCAGTCACAGAAAAGCATCTTACGGATGG
CATGACAGTAAGAGAATTATGCAGTGCTGCCATAACCATGAGTGATAACACTGCGGCCAACTTACTTCTG
ACAACGATCGGAGGACCGAAGGAGCTAACCGCTTTTTTGCACAACATGGGGGATCATGTAACTCGCCTTG
ATCGTTGGGAACCGGAGCTGAATGAAGCCATACCAAACGACGAGCGTGACACCACGATGCCTGTAGCAAT
GGCAACAACGTTGCGCAAACTATTAACTGGCGAACTACTTACTCTAGCTTCCCGGCAACAATTAATAGAC
TGGATGGAGGCGGATAAAGTTGCAGGACCACTTCTGCGCTCGGCCCTTCCGGCTGGCTGGTTTATTGCTG
ATAAATCTGGAGCCGGTGAGCGTGGGTCTCGCGGTATCATTGCAGCACTGGGGCCAGATGGTAAGCCCTC
CCGTATCGTAGTTATCTACACGACGGGGAGTCAGGCAACTATGGATGAACGAAATAGACAGATCGCTGAG
ATAGGTGCCTCACTGATTAAGCATTGGTAACTGTCAGACCAAGTTTACTCATATATACTTTAGATTGATT
TAAAACTTCATTTTTAATTTAAAAGGATCTAGGTGAAGATCCTTTTTGATAATCTCATGACCAAAATCCC
TTAACGTGAGTTTTCGTTCCACTGAGCGTCAGACCCCGTAGAAAAGATCAAAGGATCTTCTTGAGATCCT
TTTTTTCTGCGCGTAATCTGCTGCTTGCAAACAAAAAAACCACCGCTACCAGCGGTGGTTTGTTTGCCGG
ATCAAGAGCTACCAACTCTTTTTCCGAAGGTAACTGGCTTCAGCAGAGCGCAGATACCAAATACTGTTCT
TCTAGTGTAGCCGTAGTTAGGCCACCACTTCAAGAACTCTGTAGCACCGCCTACATACCTCGCTCTGCTA
ATCCTGTTACCAGTGGCTGCTGCCAGTGGCGATAAGTCGTGTCTTACCGGGTTGGACTCAAGACGATAGT
TACCGGATAAGGCGCAGCGGTCGGGCTGAACGGGGGGTTCGTGCACACAGCCCAGCTTGGAGCGAACGAC
CTACACCGAACTGAGATACCTACAGCGTGAGCTATGAGAAAGCGCCACGCTTCCCGAAGGGAGAAAGGCG
GACAGGTATCCGGTAAGCGGCAGGGTCGGAACAGGAGAGCGCACGAGGGAGCTTCCAGGGGGAAACGCCT
GGTATCTTTATAGTCCTGTCGGGTTTCGCCACCTCTGACTTGAGCGTCGATTTTTGTGATGCTCGTCAGG
GGGGCGGAGCCTATGGAAAAACGCCAGCAACGCGGCCTTTTTACGGTTCCTGGCCTTTTGCTGGCCTTTT
GCTCACATGTTCTTTCCTGCGTTATCCCCTGATTCTGTGGATAACCGTATTACCGCCTTTGAGTGAGCTG
ATACCGCTCGCCGCAGCCGAACGACCGAGCGCAGCGAGTCAGTGAGCGAGGAAGCGGAAGAGCGCCCAAT
ACGCAAACCGCCTCTCCCCGCGCGTTGGCCGATTCATTAATGCAGCAAGCTCATGGCTGACTAATTTTTT
TTATTTATGCAGAGGCCGAGGCCGCCTCGGCCTCTGAGCTATTCCAGAAGTAGTGAGGAGGCTTTTTTGG
AGGCCTAGGCTTTTGCAAAAAGCTCCCCGTGGCACGACAGGTTTCCCGACTGGAAAGCGGGCAGTGAGCG
CAACGCAATTAATGTGAGTTAGCTCACTCATTAGGCACCCCAGGCTTTACACTTTATGCTTCCGGCTCGT
ATGTTGTGTGGAATTGTGAGCGGATAACAATTTCACACAGGAAACAGCTATGACATGATTACGAATTTCA
CAAATAAAGCATTTTTTTCACTGCATTCTAGTTGTGGTTTGTCCAAACTCATCAATGTATCTTATCATGT
CTGGATCAACTGGATAACTCAAGCTAACCAAAATCATCCCAAACTTCCCACCCCATACCCTATTACCACT
GCCAATTACCTGTGGTTTCATTTACTCTAAACCTGTGATTCCTCTGAATTATTTTCATTTTAAAGAAATT
GTATTTGTTAAATATGTACTACAAACTTAGTAGT
Features (pLannotate 1.2.2; 29 found; start..end, strand, type, name):
    377..634     +  LTR            5' LTR (truncated): truncated 5' long terminal repeat (LTR) from HIV-1
    681..806     +  misc_feature   HIV-1 Ψ: packaging signal of human immunodeficiency virus type 1
    790..1128    +  CDS            HIV-1 gag (fragment): gag protein from human immunodeficiency virus 1; gag
   1303..1536    +  misc_feature   RRE: The Rev response element (RRE) of HIV-1 allows for Rev-dependent mRNA export from the nucleus to the cytoplasm.
   1913..2013    +  CDS            Rev (fragment): human immunodeficiency virus 1 (HIV-1) Rev protein; rev; enhances nuclear export of unspliced and incompletely spliced viral mRNAs
   2058..2175    +  misc_feature   cPPT/CTS: central polypurine tract and central termination sequence of HIV-1
   2299..2602    +  enhancer       CMV enhancer: human cytomegalovirus immediate early enhancer
   2603..2806    +  promoter       CMV promoter: human cytomegalovirus (CMV) immediate early promoter
   2808..2827    +  promoter       PLtetO-1 promoter (fragment): modified phage lambda PL promoter with tet operator sites (Lutz and Bujard, 1997)
   2829..2848    +  promoter       PLtetO-1 promoter (fragment): modified phage lambda PL promoter with tet operator sites (Lutz and Bujard, 1997)
   2856..2889    +  promoter       TRE3GV promoter (fragment): 3rd-generation Tet-responsive promoter that can be activated by binding of Tet-On® 3G, optimized for retroviral and lentiviral vectors
   3016..6375    +  CDS            St1dCas9: catalytically dead mutant of the Cas9 endonuclease from the Streptococcus thermophilus Type II CRISPR/Cas system RNA-guided DNA-binding protein that lacks endonuclease activity due to the mutations D9A, D598A, H599A, and N622A
   6484..7194    +  CDS            mTagBFP2: mTagBFP2 is a basic (constitutively fluorescent) blue fluorescent protein published in 2011, derived from Entacmaea quadricolor. It is reported to be a very rapidly-maturing monomer with very low acid sensitivity.
   7213..7923    +  CDS            mTagBFP2: mTagBFP2 is a basic (constitutively fluorescent) blue fluorescent protein published in 2011, derived from Entacmaea quadricolor. It is reported to be a very rapidly-maturing monomer with very low acid sensitivity.
   7942..8652    +  CDS            mTagBFP2: mTagBFP2 is a basic (constitutively fluorescent) blue fluorescent protein published in 2011, derived from Entacmaea quadricolor. It is reported to be a very rapidly-maturing monomer with very low acid sensitivity.
   8674..9262    +  misc_feature   WPRE: woodchuck hepatitis virus posttranscriptional regulatory element
   9270..9335    +  CDS            nef (fragment): NEF_HV1Z2 - Experimental evidence at protein level: Swiss-Prot protein existence level 1. Extracellular Nef protein targets CD4(+) T-lymphocytes for apoptosis by interacting with CXCR4 surface receptors. From Human immunodeficiency virus type 1 group M subtype D (isolate Z2/CDC-Z34) (HIV-1).
   9337..9570    +  LTR            3' LTR (ΔU3): self-inactivating 3' long terminal repeat (LTR) from HIV-1
   9775..9879    +  promoter       AmpR promoter: bla
   9880..10740   +  CDS            AmpR: β-lactamase; bla; confers resistance to ampicillin, carbenicillin, and related antibiotics
  10911..11499   +  rep_origin     ori: high-copy-number ColE1/pMB1/pBR322/pUC origin of replication
  11682..11736   +  CDS            lacI (fragment): lac repressor; lacI; The lac repressor binds to the lac operator to inhibit transcription in E. coli. This inhibition can be relieved by adding lactose or isopropyl-β-D-thiogalactopyranoside (IPTG).
  11742..11835   +  rep_origin     SV40 ori (fragment): SV40 origin of replication
  11860..11897   +  CDS            lacI (fragment): lac repressor; lacI; The lac repressor binds to the lac operator to inhibit transcription in E. coli. This inhibition can be relieved by adding lactose or isopropyl-β-D-thiogalactopyranoside (IPTG).
  11910..11931   +  protein_bind   CAP binding site: CAP binding activates transcription in the presence of cAMP. E. coli catabolite activator protein
  11946..11976   +  promoter       lac promoter: promoter for the E. coli lac operon
  11980..12002   +  protein_bind   lac operator (fragment): The lac repressor binds to the lac operator to inhibit transcription in E. coli. This inhibition can be relieved by adding lactose or isopropyl-β-D-thiogalactopyranoside (IPTG). lac repressor encoded by lacI
  12034..12117   +  polyA_signal   SV40 poly(A) signal (fragment): SV40 polyadenylation signal
  12284..329     +  CDS            nef (fragment) (across the origin): NEF_HV1BR - Experimental evidence at protein level: Swiss-Prot protein existence level 1. Extracellular Nef protein targets CD4(+) T-lymphocytes for apoptosis by interacting with CXCR4 surface receptors (PubMed:14990729). From Human immunodeficiency virus type 1 group M subtype B (isolate BRU/LAI) (HIV-1).
