>Addgene plasmid #64512 | pHAGE-TO-nls-st1dCas9-3nls-3XTagBFP2 | addgene full sequence | sequence record 156208 | Addgene NGS result
GTGATGCGGTTTTGGCAGTACATCAATGGGCGTGGATAGCGGTTTGACTCACGGGGATTTCCAAGTCTCC
ACCCCATTGACGTCAATGGGAGTTTGTTTTGGCACCAAAATCAACGGGACTTTCCAAAATGTCGTAACAA
CTCCGCCCCATTGACGCAAATGGGCGGTAGGCGTGTACGGTGGGAGGTCTATATAAGCAGAGCTCTCCCT
ATCAGTGATAGAGATCTCCCTATCAGTGATAGAGATCGTCGACGAGCTCGTTTAGTGAACCGTCAGATCG
CCTGGAGACGCCATCCACGCTGTTTTGACCTCCATAGAAGACACCGGGACCGATCCAGCCTACCGGTTAA
GGTGAACGCGTGCAGGCTGGCGCCACCATGGCCCCTAAAAAGAAACGCAAGGTCGAATTCGGAAGCGACC
TGGTGCTGGGCCTGGCCATCGGCATCGGCAGCGTGGGCGTGGGCATCCTGAACAAGGTGACCGGCGAGAT
CATCCACAAGAACAGTCGCATCTTCCCTGCTGCTCAGGCTGAGAACAACCTGGTGCGCCGCACCAACCGC
CAGGGTCGCCGGCTTGCTCGCCGCAAGAAGCACCGGCGCGTGCGCCTGAACCGCCTGTTCGAGGAGAGCG
GCCTGATCACCGACTTCACCAAGATCAGCATCAACCTGAACCCCTACCAGCTGCGCGTGAAGGGCCTGAC
CGACGAGCTGAGCAACGAGGAGCTGTTCATCGCCCTGAAGAACATGGTGAAGCACCGCGGCATCAGCTAC
CTGGACGACGCCAGCGACGACGGCAACAGCAGCGTGGGCGACTACGCCCAGATCGTGAAGGAGAACAGCA
AGCAGCTGGAGACCAAGACCCCCGGCCAGATCCAGCTGGAGCGCTACCAGACCTACGGCCAGCTGCGCGG
CGACTTCACCGTGGAGAAGGACGGCAAGAAGCACCGCCTGATCAACGTGTTCCCCACCAGCGCCTACCGC
AGCGAGGCCCTGCGCATCCTGCAGACCCAGCAGGAGTTCAACCCCCAGATCACCGACGAGTTCATCAACC
GCTACCTGGAGATCCTGACCGGCAAGCGCAAGTACTACCACGGCCCCGGCAACGAGAAGAGCCGCACCGA
CTACGGCCGCTACCGCACCAGCGGCGAGACCCTGGACAACATCTTCGGCATCCTGATCGGCAAGTGCACC
TTCTACCCCGACGAGTTCCGCGCCGCCAAGGCCAGCTACACCGCCCAGGAGTTCAACCTGCTGAACGACC
TGAACAACCTGACCGTGCCCACCGAGACCAAGAAGCTGAGCAAGGAGCAGAAGAACCAGATCATCAACTA
CGTGAAGAACGAGAAGGCCATGGGCCCCGCCAAGCTGTTCAAGTACATCGCCAAGCTGCTGAGCTGCGAC
GTGGCCGACATCAAGGGCTACCGCATCGACAAGAGCGGCAAGGCCGAGATCCACACCTTCGAGGCCTACC
GCAAGATGAAGACCCTGGAGACCCTGGACATCGAGCAGATGGACCGAGAGACCCTGGACAAGCTGGCCTA
CGTGCTGACCCTGAACACCGAGCGCGAGGGCATCCAGGAGGCCCTGGAGCACGAGTTCGCCGACGGCAGC
TTCAGCCAGAAGCAGGTGGACGAGCTGGTGCAGTTCCGCAAGGCCAACAGCAGCATCTTCGGCAAGGGCT
GGCACAACTTCAGCGTGAAGCTGATGATGGAGCTGATCCCCGAGCTGTACGAGACCAGCGAGGAGCAGAT
GACCATCCTGACCCGCCTGGGCAAGCAGAAGACCACCAGCAGCAGCAACAAGACCAAGTACATCGACGAG
AAGCTGCTGACCGAGGAGATCTACAACCCCGTGGTGGCCAAGAGCGTGCGCCAGGCCATCAAGATCGTGA
ACGCCGCCATCAAGGAGTACGGCGACTTCGACAACATCGTGATCGAGATGGCCCGCGAGACCAACGAGGA
CGACGAGAAGAAGGCCATCCAGAAGATCCAGAAGGCCAACAAGGACGAGAAGGACGCCGCCATGCTGAAG
GCCGCCAACCAGTACAACGGCAAGGCCGAGCTGCCCCACAGCGTGTTCCACGGCCACAAGCAGCTGGCCA
CCAAGATCCGCCTGTGGCACCAGCAGGGCGAGCGCTGCCTGTACACCGGCAAGACCATCAGCATCCACGA
CCTGATCAACAACAGCAACCAGTTCGAGGTGGCTGCCATCCTGCCCCTGAGCATCACCTTCGACGACAGC
CTGGCCAACAAGGTGCTGGTGTACGCCACCGCCGCTCAGGAGAAGGGCCAGCGCACCCCCTACCAGGCCC
TGGACAGCATGGACGACGCCTGGAGCTTCCGCGAGCTGAAGGCCTTCGTGCGCGAGAGCAAGACCCTGAG
CAACAAGAAGAAGGAGTACCTGCTGACCGAGGAGGACATCAGCAAGTTCGACGTGCGCAAGAAGTTCATC
GAGCGCAACCTGGTGGACACCCGCTACGCCAGCCGCGTGGTGCTGAACGCCCTGCAGGAGCACTTCCGCG
CCCACAAGATCGACACCAAGGTGAGCGTGGTGCGCGGCCAGTTCACCAGCCAGCTGCGCCGCCACTGGGG
CATCGAGAAGACCCGCGACACCTACCACCACCACGCCGTGGACGCCCTGATCATTGCGGCTTCTAGCCAG
CTGAACCTGTGGAAGAAGCAGAAGAACACCCTGGTGAGCTACAGCGAGGACCAGCTGCTGGACATCGAGA
CCGGCGAGCTGATCAGCGACGACGAGTACAAGGAGAGCGTGTTCAAGGCCCCCTACCAGCACTTCGTGGA
CACCCTGAAGAGCAAGGAGTTCGAGGACAGCATCCTGTTCAGCTACCAGGTGGACAGCAAGTTCAACCGC
AAGATCAGCGACGCCACCATCTACGCCACCCGCCAGGCCAAGGTGGGCAAGGACAAGGCCGACGAGACCT
ACGTGCTGGGCAAGATCAAGGACATCTACACCCAGGACGGCTACGACGCCTTCATGAAGATCTACAAGAA
GGACAAGAGCAAGTTCCTGATGTACCGCCACGACCCCCAGACCTTCGAGAAGGTGATCGAGCCCATCCTG
GAGAACTACCCCAACAAGCAGATCAACGATAAAGGCAAGGAGGTGCCCTGCAACCCCTTCCTGAAGTACA
AGGAGGAGCACGGCTACATCCGCAAGTACAGCAAGAAGGGCAACGGCCCCGAGATCAAGAGCCTGAAGTA
CTACGACAGCAAGCTGGGCAACCACATCGACATCACCCCCAAGGACAGCAACAACAAGGTGGTGCTGCAG
AGCGTGAGCCCCTGGCGCGCCGACGTGTACTTCAACAAGACCACCGGCAAGTACGAGATCCTGGGCCTGA
AGTACGCCGACCTGCAGTTTGATAAGGGCACCGGCACCTACAAGATCAGCCAGGAGAAGTACAACGACAT
CAAGAAGAAGGAGGGCGTGGACAGCGACAGCGAGTTCAAGTTCACCCTGTACAAGAACGACCTTCTGCTG
GTGAAGGACACCGAGACCAAGGAGCAACAGCTGTTCCGCTTCCTGAGCCGCACCATGCCCAAGCAGAAGC
ACTACGTGGAGCTGAAGCCCTACGACAAGCAGAAGTTCGAGGGCGGCGAGGCCCTGATCAAGGTGCTGGG
CAACGTGGCCAACAGCGGCCAGTGCAAGAAGGGCCTGGGCAAGAGCAACATCAGCATCTACAAGGTGCGC
ACCGACGTGCTGGGCAACCAGCACATCATCAAGAACGAGGGCGACAAGCCCAAGCTGGACTTCGGCTCTA
CTAGTGGCCCCAAGAAGAAGAGGAAGGTAGGAAGTGGAAGCCCAAAGAAAAAGCGGAAAGTGGGCTCACC
GAAAAAGAAGCGTAAGGTTGGATCCGGAAGTATGGTGTCTAAGGGCGAAGAGCTGATTAAGGAGAACATG
CACATGAAGCTGTACATGGAGGGCACCGTGGACAACCATCACTTCAAGTGCACATCCGAGGGCGAAGGCA
AGCCCTACGAGGGCACCCAGACCATGAGAATCAAGGTGGTCGAGGGCGGCCCTCTCCCCTTCGCCTTCGA
CATCCTGGCTACTAGCTTCCTCTACGGCAGCAAGACCTTCATCAACCACACCCAGGGCATCCCCGACTTC
TTCAAGCAGTCCTTCCCTGAGGGCTTCACATGGGAGAGAGTCACCACATACGAAGACGGGGGCGTGCTGA
CCGCTACCCAGGACACCAGCCTCCAGGACGGCTGCCTCATCTACAACGTCAAGATCAGAGGGGTGAACTT
CACATCCAACGGCCCTGTGATGCAGAAGAAAACACTCGGCTGGGAGGCCTTCACCGAGACGCTGTACCCC
GCTGACGGCGGCCTGGAAGGCAGAAACGACATGGCCCTGAAGCTCGTGGGCGGGAGCCATCTGATCGCAA
ACGCCAAGACCACATATAGATCCAAGAAACCCGCTAAGAACCTCAAGATGCCTGGCGTCTACTATGTGGA
CTACAGACTGGAAAGAATCAAGGAGGCCAACAACGAAACCTACGTCGAGCAGCACGAGGTGGCAGTGGCC
AGATACTGCGACCTCCCTAGCAAACTGGGGCACAAGCTTAATGGTAGCATCGATGGTAGCATGGTGTCTA
AGGGCGAAGAGCTGATTAAGGAGAACATGCACATGAAGCTGTACATGGAGGGCACCGTGGACAACCATCA
CTTCAAGTGCACATCCGAGGGCGAAGGCAAGCCCTACGAGGGCACCCAGACCATGAGAATCAAGGTGGTC
GAGGGCGGCCCTCTCCCCTTCGCCTTCGACATCCTGGCTACTAGCTTCCTCTACGGCAGCAAGACCTTCA
TCAACCACACCCAGGGCATCCCCGACTTCTTCAAGCAGTCCTTCCCTGAGGGCTTCACATGGGAGAGAGT
CACCACATACGAAGACGGGGGCGTGCTGACCGCTACCCAGGACACCAGCCTCCAGGACGGCTGCCTCATC
TACAACGTCAAGATCAGAGGGGTGAACTTCACATCCAACGGCCCTGTGATGCAGAAGAAAACACTCGGCT
GGGAGGCCTTCACCGAGACGCTGTACCCCGCTGACGGCGGCCTGGAAGGCAGAAACGACATGGCCCTGAA
GCTCGTGGGCGGGAGCCATCTGATCGCAAACGCCAAGACCACATATAGATCCAAGAAACCCGCTAAGAAC
CTCAAGATGCCTGGCGTCTACTATGTGGACTACAGACTGGAAAGAATCAAGGAGGCCAACAACGAAACCT
ACGTCGAGCAGCACGAGGTGGCAGTGGCCAGATACTGCGACCTCCCTAGCAAACTGGGGCACAAGCTTAA
TTCTGGCGGCCGCTCTGGCATGGTGTCTAAGGGCGAAGAGCTGATTAAGGAGAACATGCACATGAAGCTG
TACATGGAGGGCACCGTGGACAACCATCACTTCAAGTGCACATCCGAGGGCGAAGGCAAGCCCTACGAGG
GCACCCAGACCATGAGAATCAAGGTGGTCGAGGGCGGCCCTCTCCCCTTCGCCTTCGACATCCTGGCTAC
TAGCTTCCTCTACGGCAGCAAGACCTTCATCAACCACACCCAGGGCATCCCCGACTTCTTCAAGCAGTCC
TTCCCTGAGGGCTTCACATGGGAGAGAGTCACCACATACGAAGACGGGGGCGTGCTGACCGCTACCCAGG
ACACCAGCCTCCAGGACGGCTGCCTCATCTACAACGTCAAGATCAGAGGGGTGAACTTCACATCCAACGG
CCCTGTGATGCAGAAGAAAACACTCGGCTGGGAGGCCTTCACCGAGACGCTGTACCCCGCTGACGGCGGC
CTGGAAGGCAGAAACGACATGGCCCTGAAGCTCGTGGGCGGGAGCCATCTGATCGCAAACGCCAAGACCA
CATATAGATCCAAGAAACCCGCTAAGAACCTCAAGATGCCTGGCGTCTACTATGTGGACTACAGACTGGA
AAGAATCAAGGAGGCCAACAACGAAACCTACGTCGAGCAGCACGAGGTGGCAGTGGCCAGATACTGCGAC
CTCCCTAGCAAACTGGGGCACAAGCTTAATCTCGAGTAGAGTAATCTAGATAATCAACCTCTGGATTACA
AAATTTGTGAAAGATTGACTGGTATTCTTAACTATGTTGCTCCTTTTACGCTATGTGGATACGCTGCTTT
AATGCCTTTGTATCATGCTATTGCTTCCCGTATGGCTTTCATTTTCTCCTCCTTGTATAAATCCTGGTTG
CTGTCTCTTTATGAGGAGTTGTGGCCCGTTGTCAGGCAACGTGGCGTGGTGTGCACTGTGTTTGCTGACG
CAACCCCCACTGGTTGGGGCATTGCCACCACCTGTCAGCTCCTTTCCGGGACTTTCGCTTTCCCCCTCCC
TATTGCCACGGCGGAACTCATCGCCGCCTGCCTTGCCCGCTGCTGGACAGGGGCTCGGCTGTTGGGCACT
GACAATTCCGTGGTGTTGTCGGGGAAATCATCGTCCTTTCCTTGGCTGCTCGCCTGTGTTGCCACCTGGA
TTCTGCGCGGGACGTCCTTCTGCTACGTCCCTTCGGCCCTCAATCCAGCGGACCTTCCTTCCCGCGGCCT
GCTGCCGGCTCTGCGGCCTCTTCCGCGTCTTCGCCTTCGCCCTCAGACGAGTCGGATCTCCCTTTGGGCC
GCCTCCCCGCCTGAGATCCTTTAAGACCAATGACTTACAAGGCAGCTGTAGATCTTAGCCACTTTTTAAA
AGAAAAGGGGGGACTGGAAGGGCTAATTCACTCCCAACGAAGACAAGATCTGCTTTTTGCTTGTACTGGG
TCTCTCTGGTTAGACCAGATCTGAGCCTGGGAGCTCTCTGGCTAACTAGGGAACCCACTGCTTAAGCCTC
AATAAAGCTTGCCTTGAGTGCTTCAAGTAGTGTGTGCCCGTCTGTTGTGTGACTCTGGTAACTAGAGATC
CCTCAGACCCTTTTAGTCAGTGTGGAAAATCTCTAGCAGTAGTAGTTCATGTCATCTTATTATTCAGTAT
TTATAACTTGCAAAGAAATGAATATCAGAGAGTGAGAGGCCCGGGTTAATTAAGGAAAGGGCTAGATCAT
TCTTGAAGACGAAAGGGCCTCGTGATACGCCTATTTTTATAGGTTAATGTCATGATAATAATGGTTTCTT
AGACGTCAGGTGGCACTTTTCGGGGAAATGTGCGCGGAACCCCTATTTGTTTATTTTTCTAAATACATTC
AAATATGTATCCGCTCATGAGACAATAACCCTGATAAATGCTTCAATAATATTGAAAAAGGAAGAGTATG
AGTATTCAACATTTCCGTGTCGCCCTTATTCCCTTTTTTGCGGCATTTTGCCTTCCTGTTTTTGCTCACC
CAGAAACGCTGGTGAAAGTAAAAGATGCTGAAGATCAGTTGGGTGCACGAGTGGGTTACATCGAACTGGA
TCTCAACAGCGGTAAGATCCTTGAGAGTTTTCGCCCCGAAGAACGTTTTCCAATGATGAGCACTTTTAAA
GTTCTGCTATGTGGCGCGGTATTATCCCGTGTTGACGCCGGGCAAGAGCAACTCGGTCGCCGCATACACT
ATTCTCAGAATGACTTGGTTGAGTACTCACCAGTCACAGAAAAGCATCTTACGGATGGCATGACAGTAAG
AGAATTATGCAGTGCTGCCATAACCATGAGTGATAACACTGCGGCCAACTTACTTCTGACAACGATCGGA
GGACCGAAGGAGCTAACCGCTTTTTTGCACAACATGGGGGATCATGTAACTCGCCTTGATCGTTGGGAAC
CGGAGCTGAATGAAGCCATACCAAACGACGAGCGTGACACCACGATGCCTGTAGCAATGGCAACAACGTT
GCGCAAACTATTAACTGGCGAACTACTTACTCTAGCTTCCCGGCAACAATTAATAGACTGGATGGAGGCG
GATAAAGTTGCAGGACCACTTCTGCGCTCGGCCCTTCCGGCTGGCTGGTTTATTGCTGATAAATCTGGAG
CCGGTGAGCGTGGGTCTCGCGGTATCATTGCAGCACTGGGGCCAGATGGTAAGCCCTCCCGTATCGTAGT
TATCTACACGACGGGGAGTCAGGCAACTATGGATGAACGAAATAGACAGATCGCTGAGATAGGTGCCTCA
CTGATTAAGCATTGGTAACTGTCAGACCAAGTTTACTCATATATACTTTAGATTGATTTAAAACTTCATT
TTTAATTTAAAAGGATCTAGGTGAAGATCCTTTTTGATAATCTCATGACCAAAATCCCTTAACGTGAGTT
TTCGTTCCACTGAGCGTCAGACCCCGTAGAAAAGATCAAAGGATCTTCTTGAGATCCTTTTTTTCTGCGC
GTAATCTGCTGCTTGCAAACAAAAAAACCACCGCTACCAGCGGTGGTTTGTTTGCCGGATCAAGAGCTAC
CAACTCTTTTTCCGAAGGTAACTGGCTTCAGCAGAGCGCAGATACCAAATACTGTTCTTCTAGTGTAGCC
GTAGTTAGGCCACCACTTCAAGAACTCTGTAGCACCGCCTACATACCTCGCTCTGCTAATCCTGTTACCA
GTGGCTGCTGCCAGTGGCGATAAGTCGTGTCTTACCGGGTTGGACTCAAGACGATAGTTACCGGATAAGG
CGCAGCGGTCGGGCTGAACGGGGGGTTCGTGCACACAGCCCAGCTTGGAGCGAACGACCTACACCGAACT
GAGATACCTACAGCGTGAGCTATGAGAAAGCGCCACGCTTCCCGAAGGGAGAAAGGCGGACAGGTATCCG
GTAAGCGGCAGGGTCGGAACAGGAGAGCGCACGAGGGAGCTTCCAGGGGGAAACGCCTGGTATCTTTATA
GTCCTGTCGGGTTTCGCCACCTCTGACTTGAGCGTCGATTTTTGTGATGCTCGTCAGGGGGGCGGAGCCT
ATGGAAAAACGCCAGCAACGCGGCCTTTTTACGGTTCCTGGCCTTTTGCTGGCCTTTTGCTCACATGTTC
TTTCCTGCGTTATCCCCTGATTCTGTGGATAACCGTATTACCGCCTTTGAGTGAGCTGATACCGCTCGCC
GCAGCCGAACGACCGAGCGCAGCGAGTCAGTGAGCGAGGAAGCGGAAGAGCGCCCAATACGCAAACCGCC
TCTCCCCGCGCGTTGGCCGATTCATTAATGCAGCAAGCTCATGGCTGACTAATTTTTTTTATTTATGCAG
AGGCCGAGGCCGCCTCGGCCTCTGAGCTATTCCAGAAGTAGTGAGGAGGCTTTTTTGGAGGCCTAGGCTT
TTGCAAAAAGCTCCCCGTGGCACGACAGGTTTCCCGACTGGAAAGCGGGCAGTGAGCGCAACGCAATTAA
TGTGAGTTAGCTCACTCATTAGGCACCCCAGGCTTTACACTTTATGCTTCCGGCTCGTATGTTGTGTGGA
ATTGTGAGCGGATAACAATTTCACACAGGAAACAGCTATGACATGATTACGAATTTCACAAATAAAGCAT
TTTTTTCACTGCATTCTAGTTGTGGTTTGTCCAAACTCATCAATGTATCTTATCATGTCTGGATCAACTG
GATAACTCAAGCTAACCAAAATCATCCCAAACTTCCCACCCCATACCCTATTACCACTGCCAATTACCTG
TGGTTTCATTTACTCTAAACCTGTGATTCCTCTGAATTATTTTCATTTTAAAGAAATTGTATTTGTTAAA
TATGTACTACAAACTTAGTAGTTGGAAGGGCTAATTCACTCCCAAAGAAGACAAGATATCCTTGATCTGT
GGATCTACCACACACAAGGCTACTTCCCTGATTAGCAGAACTACACACCAGGGCCAGGGGTCAGATATCC
ACTGACCTTTGGATGGTGCTACAAGCTAGTACCAGTTGAGCCAGATAAGGTAGAAGAGGCCAATAAAGGA
GAGAACACCAGCTTGTTACACCCTGTGAGCCTGCATGGGATGGATGACCCGGAGAGAGAAGTGTTAGAGT
GGAGGTTTGACAGCCGCCTAGCATTTCATCACGTGGCCCGAGAGCTGCATCCGGAGTACTTCAAGAACTG
CTGATATCGAGCTTGCTACAAGGGACTTTCCGCTGGGGACTTTCCAGGGAGGCGTGGCCTGGGCGGGACT
GGGGAGTGGCGAGCCCTCAGATCCTGCATATAAGCAGCTGCTTTTTGCCTGTACTGGGTCTCTCTGGTTA
GACCAGATCTGAGCCTGGGAGCTCTCTGGCTAACTAGGGAACCCACTGCTTAAGCCTCAATAAAGCTTGC
CTTGAGTGCTTCAAGTAGTGTGTGCCCGTCTGTTGTGTGACTCTGGTAACTAGAGATCCCTCAGACCCTT
TTAGTCAGTGTGGAAAATCTCTAGCAGTGGCGCCCGAACAGGGACTTGAAAGCGAAAGGGAAACCAGAGG
AGCTCTCTCGACGCAGGACTCGGCTTGCTGAAGCGCGCACGGCAAGAGGCGAGGGGCGGCGACTGGTGAG
TACGCCAAAAATTTTGACTAGCGGAGGCTAGAAGGAGAGAGATGGGTGCGAGAGCGTCAGTATTAAGCGG
GGGAGAATTAGATCGCGATGGGAAAAAATTCGGTTAAGGCCAGGGGGAAAGAAAAAATATAAATTAAAAC
ATATAGTATGGGCAAGCAGGGAGCTAGAACGATTCGCAGTTAATCCTGGCCTGTTAGAAACATCAGAAGG
CTGTAGACAAATACTGGGACAGCTACAACCATCCCTTCAGACAGGATCAGAAGAACTTAGATCATTATAT
AATACAGTAGCAACCCTCTATTGTGTGCATCAAAGGATAGAGATAAAAGACACCAAGGAAGCTTTAGACA
AGATAGAGGAAGAGCAAAACAAAAGTAAGACCACCGCACAGCAAGCGGCCGGCCGCTGATCTTCAGACCT
GGAGGAGGAGATATGAGGGACAATTGGAGAAGTGAATTATATAAATATAAAGTAGTAAAAATTGAACCAT
TAGGAGTAGCACCCACCAAGGCAAAGAGAAGAGTGGTGCAGAGAGAAAAAAGAGCAGTGGGAATAGGAGC
TTTGTTCCTTGGGTTCTTGGGAGCAGCAGGAAGCACTATGGGCGCAGCGTCAATGACGCTGACGGTACAG
GCCAGACAATTATTGTCTGGTATAGTGCAGCAGCAGAACAATTTGCTGAGGGCTATTGAGGCGCAACAGC
ATCTGTTGCAACTCACAGTCTGGGGCATCAAGCAGCTCCAGGCAAGAATCCTGGCTGTGGAAAGATACCT
AAAGGATCAACAGCTCCTGGGGATTTGGGGTTGCTCTGGAAAACTCATTTGCACCACTGCTGTGCCTTGG
AATGCTAGTTGGAGTAATAAATCTCTGGAACAGATTTGGAATCACACGACCTGGATGGAGTGGGACAGAG
AAATTAACAATTACACAAGCTTAATACACTCCTTAATTGAAGAATCGCAAAACCAGCAAGAAAAGAATGA
ACAAGAATTATTGGAATTAGATAAATGGGCAAGTTTGTGGAATTGGTTTAACATAACAAATTGGCTGTGG
TATATAAAATTATTCATAATGATAGTAGGAGGCTTGGTAGGTTTAAGAATAGTTTTTGCTGTACTTTCTA
TAGTGAATAGAGTTAGGCAGGGATATTCACCATTATCGTTTCAGACCCACCTCCCAACCCCGAGGGGACC
CGACAGGCCCGAAGGAATAGAAGAAGAAGGTGGAGAGAGAGACAGAGACAGATCCATTCGATTAGTGAAC
GGATCTCGACGGTATCGCCGAATTGACAAATGGCAGTATTCATCCACAATTTTAAAAGAAAAGGGGGGAT
TGGGGGGTACAGTGCAGGGGAAAGAATAGTAGACATAATAGCAACAGACATACAAACTAAAGAATTACAA
AAACAAATTACAAAAATTCAAAATTTTCGGGTTTATTACAGGGACAGCAGAGATCCAGTTTGGACTAGCG
ATGCTAGCTGATGCGGGCCCTAGTTATTAATAGTAATCAATTACGGGGTCATTAGTTCATAGCCCATATA
TGGAGTTCCGCGTTACATAACTTACGGTAAATGGCCCGCCTGGCTGACCGCCCAACGACCCCCGCCCATT
GACGTCAATAATGACGTATGTTCCCATAGTAACGCCAATAGGGACTTTCCATTGACGTCAATGGGTGGAG
TATTTACGGTAAACTGCCCACTTGGCAGTACATCAAGTGTATCATATGCCAAGTACGCCCCCTATTGACG
TCAATGACGGTAAATGGCCCGCCTGGCATTATGCCCAGTACATGACCTTATGGGACTTTCCTACTTGGCA
GTACATCTACGTATTAGTCATCGCTATTACCATG
Features (pLannotate 1.2.2; 29 found; start..end, strand, type, name):
      1..204     +  promoter       CMV promoter: human cytomegalovirus (CMV) immediate early promoter
    206..225     +  promoter       PLtetO-1 promoter (fragment): modified phage lambda PL promoter with tet operator sites (Lutz and Bujard, 1997)
    227..246     +  promoter       PLtetO-1 promoter (fragment): modified phage lambda PL promoter with tet operator sites (Lutz and Bujard, 1997)
    254..287     +  promoter       TRE3GV promoter (fragment): 3rd-generation Tet-responsive promoter that can be activated by binding of Tet-On® 3G, optimized for retroviral and lentiviral vectors
    414..3773    +  CDS            St1dCas9: catalytically dead mutant of the Cas9 endonuclease from the Streptococcus thermophilus Type II CRISPR/Cas system RNA-guided DNA-binding protein that lacks endonuclease activity due to the mutations D9A, D598A, H599A, and N622A
   3882..4592    +  CDS            mTagBFP2: mTagBFP2 is a basic (constitutively fluorescent) blue fluorescent protein published in 2011, derived from Entacmaea quadricolor. It is reported to be a very rapidly-maturing monomer with very low acid sensitivity.
   4611..5321    +  CDS            mTagBFP2: mTagBFP2 is a basic (constitutively fluorescent) blue fluorescent protein published in 2011, derived from Entacmaea quadricolor. It is reported to be a very rapidly-maturing monomer with very low acid sensitivity.
   5340..6050    +  CDS            mTagBFP2: mTagBFP2 is a basic (constitutively fluorescent) blue fluorescent protein published in 2011, derived from Entacmaea quadricolor. It is reported to be a very rapidly-maturing monomer with very low acid sensitivity.
   6072..6660    +  misc_feature   WPRE: woodchuck hepatitis virus posttranscriptional regulatory element
   6668..6733    +  CDS            nef (fragment): NEF_HV1Z2 - Experimental evidence at protein level: Swiss-Prot protein existence level 1. Extracellular Nef protein targets CD4(+) T-lymphocytes for apoptosis by interacting with CXCR4 surface receptors. From Human immunodeficiency virus type 1 group M subtype D (isolate Z2/CDC-Z34) (HIV-1).
   6735..6968    +  LTR            3' LTR (ΔU3): self-inactivating 3' long terminal repeat (LTR) from HIV-1
   7173..7277    +  promoter       AmpR promoter: bla
   7278..8138    +  CDS            AmpR: β-lactamase; bla; confers resistance to ampicillin, carbenicillin, and related antibiotics
   8309..8897    +  rep_origin     ori: high-copy-number ColE1/pMB1/pBR322/pUC origin of replication
   9080..9134    +  CDS            lacI (fragment): lac repressor; lacI; The lac repressor binds to the lac operator to inhibit transcription in E. coli. This inhibition can be relieved by adding lactose or isopropyl-β-D-thiogalactopyranoside (IPTG).
   9140..9233    +  rep_origin     SV40 ori (fragment): SV40 origin of replication
   9258..9295    +  CDS            lacI (fragment): lac repressor; lacI; The lac repressor binds to the lac operator to inhibit transcription in E. coli. This inhibition can be relieved by adding lactose or isopropyl-β-D-thiogalactopyranoside (IPTG).
   9308..9329    +  protein_bind   CAP binding site: CAP binding activates transcription in the presence of cAMP. E. coli catabolite activator protein
   9344..9374    +  promoter       lac promoter: promoter for the E. coli lac operon
   9378..9400    +  protein_bind   lac operator (fragment): The lac repressor binds to the lac operator to inhibit transcription in E. coli. This inhibition can be relieved by adding lactose or isopropyl-β-D-thiogalactopyranoside (IPTG). lac repressor encoded by lacI
   9432..9515    +  polyA_signal   SV40 poly(A) signal (fragment): SV40 polyadenylation signal
   9682..10011   +  CDS            nef (fragment): NEF_HV1BR - Experimental evidence at protein level: Swiss-Prot protein existence level 1. Extracellular Nef protein targets CD4(+) T-lymphocytes for apoptosis by interacting with CXCR4 surface receptors (PubMed:14990729). From Human immunodeficiency virus type 1 group M subtype B (isolate BRU/LAI) (HIV-1).
  10059..10316   +  LTR            5' LTR (truncated): truncated 5' long terminal repeat (LTR) from HIV-1
  10363..10488   +  misc_feature   HIV-1 Ψ: packaging signal of human immunodeficiency virus type 1
  10472..10810   +  CDS            HIV-1 gag (fragment): gag protein from human immunodeficiency virus 1; gag
  10985..11218   +  misc_feature   RRE: The Rev response element (RRE) of HIV-1 allows for Rev-dependent mRNA export from the nucleus to the cytoplasm.
  11595..11695   +  CDS            Rev (fragment): human immunodeficiency virus 1 (HIV-1) Rev protein; rev; enhances nuclear export of unspliced and incompletely spliced viral mRNAs
  11740..11857   +  misc_feature   cPPT/CTS: central polypurine tract and central termination sequence of HIV-1
  11981..12284   +  enhancer       CMV enhancer: human cytomegalovirus immediate early enhancer
