[The description below was written by a language model from this plasmid's Addgene catalogue record and pLannotate feature annotations shown in this document.]
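Description:
pHAGE-TO-nls-st1dCas9-3nls-3XTagBFP2 is a lentiviral mammalian expression plasmid of about 12.3 kb built on the pHAGE-DEST backbone. It is maintained in E. coli through a high-copy ColE1/pUC-type origin and an ampicillin resistance (β-lactamase) gene. No mammalian selection marker is annotated. The transfer cassette carries the usual HIV-1-derived elements: a truncated 5' LTR, the Ψ packaging signal with a gag fragment, the RRE for Rev-dependent RNA export, the cPPT/CTS, and a self-inactivating ΔU3 3' LTR. The vector genome can therefore be packaged when helper functions are supplied in trans, and the integrated provirus lacks LTR promoter activity. The two sequence records, depositor and sequencing-derived, have the same length and the same 29 features and differ only in where numbering begins.

The payload is driven by the CMV-TO promoter, which is the CMV enhancer and immediate early promoter followed by two short tet operator matches. This arrangement generally allows repression by Tet repressor and induction with tetracycline-class drugs in cells that express the repressor, and constitutive expression otherwise. It directs a single fusion protein made of Streptococcus thermophilus dCas9 (St1 dCas9, nuclease-dead through D9A, D598A, H599A and N622A) followed by three tandem copies of the blue fluorescent protein mTagBFP2. The construct name indicates nuclear localization signals flanking the dCas9, although these are not separately annotated. A WPRE downstream enhances transcript expression. No guide RNA cassette is present, so a matching St1 guide must be provided separately. The associated work used orthogonal fluorescent dCas9 proteins for multicolor labeling of chromosomal loci in human cells, and this construct provides the blue channel.
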