Addgene plasmid #64512: pHAGE-TO-nls-st1dCas9-3nls-3XTagBFP2
Purpose: Expression of St1 dCas9-3XTagBFP2 in mammalian cells
Depositing lab: Thoru Pederson. Depositing organization: University of Massachusetts, Worcester. Publication: Multicolor CRISPR labeling of chromosomal loci in human cells. Ma H, Naseri A, Reyes-Gutierrez P, Wolfe SA, Zhang S, Pederson T. Proc Natl Acad Sci U S A. 2015 Mar 10;112(10):3002-7. doi: 10.1073/pnas.1420024112. Epub 2015 Feb 23. PubMed 25713381.
Backbone
  Vector backbone: pHAGE-DEST
  Backbone size w/o insert (bp): 6000
  Total vector size (bp): 12293
  Vector type: Mammalian Expression, Lentiviral, CRISPR
Growth in bacteria
  Bacterial resistance: Ampicillin, 100 μg/mL
  Growth temperature: 37°C
  Growth strain: Stbl3
  Copy number: High Copy
Gene/Insert
  Gene/Insert name: St1 dCas9
  Species: Synthetic
  Insert size (bp): 3357
  Promoter: CMV-TO
  Tag / fusion protein: 3XmTagBFP2 (C terminal on insert)
  Cloning method: Restriction Enzyme; 5′ cloning site EcoRI (not destroyed); 3′ cloning site XbaI (not destroyed)
  Sequencing primers: 5′ cgaaggaatagaagaagaaggtgga; 3′ CCAAAGGGAGATCCGACTCG
Terms and licenses: Academic/Nonprofit Terms; Industry Terms: Not Available to Industry
How to cite: pHAGE-TO-nls-st1dCas9-3nls-3XTagBFP2 was a gift from Thoru Pederson (Addgene plasmid # 64512 ; http://n2t.net/addgene:64512 ; RRID:Addgene_64512)
