>Addgene plasmid #64512 | pHAGE-TO-nls-st1dCas9-3nls-3XTagBFP2 | addgene partial sequence | sequence record 111123 | CMV-F 5'-CGCAAATGGGCGGTAGGCGTG-3'
AGCTCTCCCTATCAGTGATAGAGATCTCCCTATCAGTGATAGAGATCGTCGACGAGCTCGTTTAGTGAAC
CGTCAGATCGCCTGGAGACGCCATCCACGCTGTTTTGACCTCCATAGAAGACACCGGGACCGATCCAGCC
TACCGGTTAAGGTGAACGCGTGCAGGCTGGCGCCACCATGGCCCCTAAAAAGAAACGCAAGGTCGAATTC
GGAAGCGACCTGGTGCTGGGCCTGGCCATCGGCATCGGCAGCGTGGGCGTGGGCATCCTGAACAAGGTGA
CCGGCGAGATCATCCACAAGAACAGTCGCATCTTCCCTGCTGCTCAGGCTGAGAACAACCTGGTGCGCCG
CACCAACCGCCAGGGTCGCCGGCTTGCTCGCCGCAAGAAGCACCGGCGCGTGCGCCTGAACCGCCTGTTC
GAGGAGAGCGGCCTGATCACCGACTTCACCAAGATCAGCATCAACCTGAACCCCTACCAGCTGCGCGTGA
AGGGCCTGACCGACGAGCTGAGCAACGAGGAGCTGTTCATCGCCCTGAAGAACATGGTGAAGCACCGCGG
CATCAGCTACCTGGACGACGCCAGCGACGACGGCAACAGCAGCGTGGGCGACTACGCCCAGATCGTGAAG
GAGAACAGCAAGCAGCTGGAGACCAAGACCCCCGGCCAGATCCAGCTGGAGCGCTACCA
