>Addgene plasmid #64512 | pHAGE-TO-nls-st1dCas9-3nls-3XTagBFP2 | addgene partial sequence | sequence record 111129 | WPRE-R 5'-CATAGCGTAAAAGGAGCAACA-3'
TGTAATCCAGAGGTTGATTATCTAGATTACTCTACTCGAGATTAAGCTTGTGCCCCAGTTTGCTAGGGAG
GTCGCAGTATCTGGCCACTGCCACCTCGTGCTGCTCGACGTAGGTTTCGTTGTTGGCCTCCTTGATTCTT
TCCAGTCTGTAGTCCACATAGTAGACGCCAGGCATCTTGAGGTTCTTAGCGGGTTTCTTGGATCTATATG
TGGTCTTGGCGTTTGCGATCAGATGGCTCCCGCCCACGAGCTTCAGGGCCATGTCGTTTCTGCCTTCCAG
GCCGCCGTCAGCGGGGTACAGCGTCTCGGTGAAGGCCTCCCAGCCGAGTGTTTTCTTCTGCATCACAGGG
CCGTTGGATGTGAAGTTCACCCCTCTGATCTTGACGTTGTAGATGAGGCAGCCGTCCTGGAGGCTGGTGT
CCTGGGTAGCGGTCAGCACGCCCCCGTCTTCGTATGTGGTGACTCTCTCCCATGTGAAGCCCTCAGGGAA
GGACTGCT
