>Addgene plasmid #64512 | pHAGE-TO-nls-st1dCas9-3nls-3XTagBFP2 | addgene partial sequence | sequence record 111130 | ST1Cas9-F 5'-caaccagtacaacggcaagg-3'
GCAGCTGGCCACCAAGATCCGCCTGTGGCACCAGCAGGGCGAGCGCTGCCTGTACACCGGCAAGACCATC
AGCATCCACGACCTGATCAACAACAGCAACCAGTTCGAGGTGGCTGCCATCCTGCCCCTGAGCATCACCT
TCGACGACAGCCTGGCCAACAAGGTGCTGGTGTACGCCACCGCCGCTCAGGAGAAGGGCCAGCGCACCCC
CTACCAGGCCCTGGACAGCATGGACGACGCCTGGAGCTTCCGCGAGCTGAAGGCCTTCGTGCGCGAGAGC
AAGACCCTGAGCAACAAGAAGAAGGAGTACCTGC
